>Addgene plasmid #48219 | pAC147-pCR8-dCas9VP64 | depositor full sequence | sequence record 69504 | pAC147-pCR8-dCas9VP64 sequence 7208 bps
CTTTCCTGCGTTATCCCCTGATTCTGTGGATAACCGTATTACCGCCTTTGAGTGAGCTGATACCGCTCGC
CGCAGCCGAACGACCGAGCGCAGCGAGTCAGTGAGCGAGGAAGCGGAAGAGCGCCCAATACGCAAACCGC
CTCTCCCCGCGCGTTGGCCGATTCATTAATGCAGCTGGCACGACAGGTTTCCCGACTGGAAAGCGGGCAG
TGAGCGCAACGCAATTAATACGCGTACCGCTAGCCAGGAAGAGTTTGTAGAAACGCAAAAAGGCCATCCG
TCAGGATGGCCTTCTGCTTAGTTTGATGCCTGGCAGTTTATGGCGGGCGTCCTGCCCGCCACCCTCCGGG
CCGTTGCTTCACAACGTTCAAATCCGCTCCCGGCGGATTTGTCCTACTCAGGAGAGCGTTCACCGACAAA
CAACAGATAAAACGAAAGGCCCAGTCTTCCGACTGAGCCTTTCGTTTTATTTGATGCCTGGCAGTTCCCT
ACTCTCGCGTTAACGCTAGCATGGATGTTTTCCCAGTCACGACGTTGTAAAACGACGGCCAGTCTTAAGC
TCGGGCCCCAAATAATGATTTTATTTTGACTGATAGTGACCTGTTCGTTGCAACAAATTGATGAGCAATG
CTTTTTTATAATGCCAACTTTGTACAAAAAAGCAGGCTCCGAATTCACCGGTGCCACCATGTACCCATAC
GATGTTCCAGATTACGCTTCGCCGAAGAAAAAGCGCAAGGTCGAAGCGTCCGACAAGAAGTACAGCATCG
GCCTGGCCATCGGCACCAACTCTGTGGGCTGGGCCGTGATCACCGACGAGTACAAGGTGCCCAGCAAGAA
ATTCAAGGTGCTGGGCAACACCGACCGGCACAGCATCAAGAAGAACCTGATCGGAGCCCTGCTGTTCGAC
AGCGGCGAAACAGCCGAGGCCACCCGGCTGAAGAGAACCGCCAGAAGAAGATACACCAGACGGAAGAACC
GGATCTGCTATCTGCAAGAGATCTTCAGCAACGAGATGGCCAAGGTGGACGACAGCTTCTTCCACAGACT
GGAAGAGTCCTTCCTGGTGGAAGAGGATAAGAAGCACGAGCGGCACCCCATCTTCGGCAACATCGTGGAC
GAGGTGGCCTACCACGAGAAGTACCCCACCATCTACCACCTGAGAAAGAAACTGGTGGACAGCACCGACA
AGGCCGACCTGCGGCTGATCTATCTGGCCCTGGCCCACATGATCAAGTTCCGGGGCCACTTCCTGATCGA
GGGCGACCTGAACCCCGACAACAGCGACGTGGACAAGCTGTTCATCCAGCTGGTGCAGACCTACAACCAG
CTGTTCGAGGAAAACCCCATCAACGCCAGCGGCGTGGACGCCAAGGCCATCCTGTCTGCCAGACTGAGCA
AGAGCAGACGGCTGGAAAATCTGATCGCCCAGCTGCCCGGCGAGAAGAAGAATGGCCTGTTCGGCAACCT
GATTGCCCTGAGCCTGGGCCTGACCCCCAACTTCAAGAGCAACTTCGACCTGGCCGAGGATGCCAAACTG
CAGCTGAGCAAGGACACCTACGACGACGACCTGGACAACCTGCTGGCCCAGATCGGCGACCAGTACGCCG
ACCTGTTTCTGGCCGCCAAGAACCTGTCCGACGCCATCCTGCTGAGCGACATCCTGAGAGTGAACACCGA
GATCACCAAGGCCCCCCTGAGCGCCTCTATGATCAAGAGATACGACGAGCACCACCAGGACCTGACCCTG
CTGAAAGCTCTCGTGCGGCAGCAGCTGCCTGAGAAGTACAAAGAGATTTTCTTCGACCAGAGCAAGAACG
GCTACGCCGGCTACATTGACGGCGGAGCCAGCCAGGAAGAGTTCTACAAGTTCATCAAGCCCATCCTGGA
AAAGATGGACGGCACCGAGGAACTGCTCGTGAAGCTGAACAGAGAGGACCTGCTGCGGAAGCAGCGGACC
TTCGACAACGGCAGCATCCCCCACCAGATCCACCTGGGAGAGCTGCACGCCATTCTGCGGCGGCAGGAAG
ATTTTTACCCATTCCTGAAGGACAACCGGGAAAAGATCGAGAAGATCCTGACCTTCCGCATCCCCTACTA
CGTGGGCCCTCTGGCCAGGGGAAACAGCAGATTCGCCTGGATGACCAGAAAGAGCGAGGAAACCATCACC
CCCTGGAACTTCGAGGAAGTGGTGGACAAGGGCGCTTCCGCCCAGAGCTTCATCGAGCGGATGACCAACT
TCGATAAGAACCTGCCCAACGAGAAGGTGCTGCCCAAGCACAGCCTGCTGTACGAGTACTTCACCGTGTA
TAACGAGCTGACCAAAGTGAAATACGTGACCGAGGGAATGAGAAAGCCCGCCTTCCTGAGCGGCGAGCAG
AAAAAGGCCATCGTGGACCTGCTGTTCAAGACCAACCGGAAAGTGACCGTGAAGCAGCTGAAAGAGGACT
ACTTCAAGAAAATCGAGTGCTTCGACTCCGTGGAAATCTCCGGCGTGGAAGATCGGTTCAACGCCTCCCT
GGGCACATACCACGATCTGCTGAAAATTATCAAGGACAAGGACTTCCTGGACAATGAGGAAAACGAGGAC
ATTCTGGAAGATATCGTGCTGACCCTGACACTGTTTGAGGACAGAGAGATGATCGAGGAACGGCTGAAAA
CCTATGCCCACCTGTTCGACGACAAAGTGATGAAGCAGCTGAAGCGGCGGAGATACACCGGCTGGGGCAG
GCTGAGCCGGAAGCTGATCAACGGCATCCGGGACAAGCAGTCCGGCAAGACAATCCTGGATTTCCTGAAG
TCCGACGGCTTCGCCAACAGAAACTTCATGCAGCTGATCCACGACGACAGCCTGACCTTTAAAGAGGACA
TCCAGAAAGCCCAGGTGTCCGGCCAGGGCGATAGCCTGCACGAGCACATTGCCAATCTGGCCGGCAGCCC
CGCCATTAAGAAGGGCATCCTGCAGACAGTGAAGGTGGTGGACGAGCTCGTGAAAGTGATGGGCCGGCAC
AAGCCCGAGAACATCGTGATCGAAATGGCCAGAGAGAACCAGACCACCCAGAAGGGACAGAAGAACAGCC
GCGAGAGAATGAAGCGGATCGAAGAGGGCATCAAAGAGCTGGGCAGCCAGATCCTGAAAGAACACCCCGT
GGAAAACACCCAGCTGCAGAACGAGAAGCTGTACCTGTACTACCTGCAGAATGGGCGGGATATGTACGTG
GACCAGGAACTGGACATCAACCGGCTGTCCGACTACGATGTGGACGCCATCGTGCCTCAGAGCTTTCTGA
AGGACGACTCCATCGACAACAAGGTGCTGACCAGAAGCGACAAGAACCGGGGCAAGAGCGACAACGTGCC
CTCCGAAGAGGTCGTGAAGAAGATGAAGAACTACTGGCGGCAGCTGCTGAACGCCAAGCTGATTACCCAG
AGAAAGTTCGACAATCTGACCAAGGCCGAGAGAGGCGGCCTGAGCGAACTGGATAAGGCCGGCTTCATCA
AGAGACAGCTGGTGGAAACCCGGCAGATCACAAAGCACGTGGCACAGATCCTGGACTCCCGGATGAACAC
TAAGTACGACGAGAATGACAAGCTGATCCGGGAAGTGAAAGTGATCACCCTGAAGTCCAAGCTGGTGTCC
GATTTCCGGAAGGATTTCCAGTTTTACAAAGTGCGCGAGATCAACAACTACCACCACGCCCACGACGCCT
ACCTGAACGCCGTCGTGGGAACCGCCCTGATCAAAAAGTACCCTAAGCTGGAAAGCGAGTTCGTGTACGG
CGACTACAAGGTGTACGACGTGCGGAAGATGATCGCCAAGAGCGAGCAGGAAATCGGCAAGGCTACCGCC
AAGTACTTCTTCTACAGCAACATCATGAACTTTTTCAAGACCGAGATTACCCTGGCCAACGGCGAGATCC
GGAAGCGGCCTCTGATCGAGACAAACGGCGAAACCGGGGAGATCGTGTGGGATAAGGGCCGGGATTTTGC
CACCGTGCGGAAAGTGCTGAGCATGCCCCAAGTGAATATCGTGAAAAAGACCGAGGTGCAGACAGGCGGC
TTCAGCAAAGAGTCTATCCTGCCCAAGAGGAACAGCGATAAGCTGATCGCCAGAAAGAAGGACTGGGACC
CTAAGAAGTACGGCGGCTTCGACAGCCCCACCGTGGCCTATTCTGTGCTGGTGGTGGCCAAAGTGGAAAA
GGGCAAGTCCAAGAAACTGAAGAGTGTGAAAGAGCTGCTGGGGATCACCATCATGGAAAGAAGCAGCTTC
GAGAAGAATCCCATCGACTTTCTGGAAGCCAAGGGCTACAAAGAAGTGAAAAAGGACCTGATCATCAAGC
TGCCTAAGTACTCCCTGTTCGAGCTGGAAAACGGCCGGAAGAGAATGCTGGCCTCTGCCGGCGAACTGCA
GAAGGGAAACGAACTGGCCCTGCCCTCCAAATATGTGAACTTCCTGTACCTGGCCAGCCACTATGAGAAG
CTGAAGGGCTCCCCCGAGGATAATGAGCAGAAACAGCTGTTTGTGGAACAGCACAAGCACTACCTGGACG
AGATCATCGAGCAGATCAGCGAGTTCTCCAAGAGAGTGATCCTGGCCGACGCTAATCTGGACAAAGTGCT
GTCCGCCTACAACAAGCACCGGGATAAGCCCATCAGAGAGCAGGCCGAGAATATCATCCACCTGTTTACC
CTGACCAATCTGGGAGCCCCTGCCGCCTTCAAGTACTTTGACACCACCATCGACCGGAAGAGGTACACCA
GCACCAAAGAGGTGCTGGACGCCACCCTGATCCACCAGAGCATCACCGGCCTGTACGAGACACGGATCGA
CCTGTCTCAGCTGGGAGGCGACAGCCCCAAGAAGAAGAGAAAGGTGGAGGCCAGCGGGCCGGCCGGATCC
GGGCGCGCCGACGCGCTGGACGATTTCGATCTCGACATGCTGGGTTCTGATGCCCTCGATGACTTTGACC
TGGATATGTTGGGAAGCGACGCATTGGATGACTTTGATCTGGACATGCTCGGCTCCGATGCTCTGGACGA
TTTCGATCTCGATATGTTATATATCGATTGATTAATTAAGAATTCGACCCAGCTTTCTTGTACAAAGTTG
GCATTATAAAAAATAATTGCTCATCAATTTGTTGCAACGAACAGGTCACTATCAGTCAAAATAAAATCAT
TATTTGCCATCCAGCTGATATCCCCTATAGTGAGTCGTATTACATGGTCATAGCTGTTTCCTGGCAGCTC
TGGCCCGTGTCTCAAAATCTCTGATGTTACATTGCACAAGATAAAAATATATCATCATGCCTCCTCTAGA
CCAGCCAGGACAGAAATGCCTCGACTTCGCTGCTGCCCAAGGTTGCCGGGTGACGCACACCGTGGAAACG
GATGAAGGCACGAACCCAGTGGACATAAGCCTGTTCGGTTCGTAAGCTGTAATGCAAGTAGCGTATGCGC
TCACGCAACTGGTCCAGAACCTTGACCGAACGCAGCGGTGGTAACGGCGCAGTGGCGGTTTTCATGGCTT
GTTATGACTGTTTTTTTGGGGTACAGTCTATGCCTCGGGCATCCAAGCAGCAAGCGCGTTACGCCGTGGG
TCGATGTTTGATGTTATGGAGCAGCAACGATGTTACGCAGCAGGGCAGTCGCCCTAAAACAAAGTTAAAC
ATCATGAGGGAAGCGGTGATCGCCGAAGTATCGACTCAACTATCAGAGGTAGTTGGCGTCATCGAGCGCC
ATCTCGAACCGACGTTGCTGGCCGTACATTTGTACGGCTCCGCAGTGGATGGCGGCCTGAAGCCACACAG
TGATATTGATTTGCTGGTTACGGTGACCGTAAGGCTTGATGAAACAACGCGGCGAGCTTTGATCAACGAC
CTTTTGGAAACTTCGGCTTCCCCTGGAGAGAGCGAGATTCTCCGCGCTGTAGAAGTCACCATTGTTGTGC
ACGACGACATCATTCCGTGGCGTTATCCAGCTAAGCGCGAACTGCAATTTGGAGAATGGCAGCGCAATGA
CATTCTTGCAGGTATCTTCGAGCCAGCCACGATCGACATTGATCTGGCTATCTTGCTGACAAAAGCAAGA
GAACATAGCGTTGCCTTGGTAGGTCCAGCGGCGGAGGAACTCTTTGATCCGGTTCCTGAACAGGATCTAT
TTGAGGCGCTAAATGAAACCTTAACGCTATGGAACTCGCCGCCCGACTGGGCTGGCGATGAGCGAAATGT
AGTGCTTACGTTGTCCCGCATTTGGTACAGCGCAGTAACCGGCAAAATCGCGCCGAAGGATGTCGCTGCC
GACTGGGCAATGGAGCGCCTGCCGGCCCAGTATCAGCCCGTCATACTTGAAGCTAGACAGGCTTATCTTG
GACAAGAAGAAGATCGCTTGGCCTCGCGCGCAGATCAGTTGGAAGAATTTGTCCACTACGTGAAAGGCGA
GATCACCAAGGTAGTCGGCAAATAACCCTCGAGCCACCCATGACCAAAATCCCTTAACGTGAGTTACGCG
TCGTTCCACTGAGCGTCAGACCCCGTAGAAAAGATCAAAGGATCTTCTTGAGATCCTTTTTTTCTGCGCG
TAATCTGCTGCTTGCAAACAAAAAAACCACCGCTACCAGCGGTGGTTTGTTTGCCGGATCAAGAGCTACC
AACTCTTTTTCCGAAGGTAACTGGCTTCAGCAGAGCGCAGATACCAAATACTGTCCTTCTAGTGTAGCCG
TAGTTAGGCCACCACTTCAAGAACTCTGTAGCACCGCCTACATACCTCGCTCTGCTAATCCTGTTACCAG
TGGCTGCTGCCAGTGGCGATAAGTCGTGTCTTACCGGGTTGGACTCAAGACGATAGTTACCGGATAAGGC
GCAGCGGTCGGGCTGAACGGGGGGTTCGTGCACACAGCCCAGCTTGGAGCGAACGACCTACACCGAACTG
AGATACCTACAGCGTGAGCATTGAGAAAGCGCCACGCTTCCCGAAGGGAGAAAGGCGGACAGGTATCCGG
TAAGCGGCAGGGTCGGAACAGGAGAGCGCACGAGGGAGCTTCCAGGGGGAAACGCCTGGTATCTTTATAG
TCCTGTCGGGTTTCGCCACCTCTGACTTGAGCGTCGATTTTTGTGATGCTCGTCAGGGGGGCGGAGCCTA
TGGAAAAACGCCAGCAACGCGGCCTTTTTACGGTTCCTGGCCTTTTGCTGGCCTTTTGCTCACATGTT
Features (pLannotate 1.2.2; 14 found; start..end, strand, type, name):
    121..213     +  CDS            lacI (fragment): lac repressor; lacI; The lac repressor binds to the lac operator to inhibit transcription in E. coli. This inhibition can be relieved by adding lactose or isopropyl-β-D-thiogalactopyranoside (IPTG).
    268..295     -  terminator     rrnB T2 terminator: transcription terminator T2 from the E. coli rrnB gene
    427..470     +  terminator     rrnB T1 terminator: Escherichia coli rrnB; transcription terminator T1 from the E. coli rrnB gene
    517..553     -  CDS            lacZα (fragment): LacZα fragment of β-galactosidase; lacZ fragment
    569..668     +  protein_bind   attL1: mutant version of attL; recombination site for the Gateway® LR reaction LR Clonase™
    692..719     +  CDS            3xHA (fragment): three tandem HA epitope tags
    752..4852    +  CDS            Cas9: Cas9 (Csn1) endonuclease from the Streptococcus pyogenes Type II CRISPR/Cas system generates RNA-guided double strand breaks in DNA
   4910..5059    +  CDS            VP64: tetrameric repeat of the minimal activation domain of herpes simplex virus VP16 (Beerli et al., 1998)
   5087..5186    -  protein_bind   attL2: mutant version of attL; recombination site for the Gateway® LR reaction LR Clonase™
   5204..5222    -  promoter       T7 promoter: promoter for bacteriophage T7 RNA polymerase
   5412..5435    +  promoter       Pc promoter (fragment): intI1 (promoter lies within the coding sequence); class 1 integron promoter
   5611..5667    +  CDS            GmR (fragment): gentamycin acetyltransferase; aacC1; confers resistance to gentamycin
   5674..6465    +  CDS            SmR: aminoglycoside adenylyltransferase (Murphy, 1985); aadA; confers resistance to spectinomycin and streptomycin
   6558..7146    +  rep_origin     ori: high-copy-number ColE1/pMB1/pBR322/pUC origin of replication
