[The description below was written by a language model from this plasmid's Addgene catalogue record and pLannotate feature annotations shown in this document.]
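Description:
pAC147-pCR8-dCas9VP64 is a Gateway entry (donor) clone built on the Invitrogen pCR8/GW/TOPO backbone, carrying the coding sequence for an RNA-guided transcriptional activator. The total plasmid is 7,208 bp, of which about 4.4 kb is insert. It is propagated in E. coli through a high-copy ColE1/pUC-type origin and selected with spectinomycin, conferred by the aadA (SmR) aminoglycoside adenylyltransferase gene. rrnB T1 and T2 terminators sit upstream of the cloning region and insulate it from read-through transcription. The short lacI, lacZα, GmR and Pc promoter matches in the feature table are only fragments and appear to be backbone remnants rather than functional parts.

The payload lies between attL1 and attL2 and was inserted at EcoRI sites that remain intact on both sides. It encodes Streptococcus pyogenes Cas9 carrying the D10A and H840A mutations. These inactivate both nuclease domains, so the protein (dCas9) still binds DNA under guide RNA direction but does not cut. An HA epitope tag is fused at the N terminus, and VP64, a tetramer of the minimal herpes simplex VP16 activation domain, is fused at the C terminus. No promoter drives the open reading frame; the only annotated T7 promoter lies outside attL2 on the opposite strand. The plasmid is therefore not an expression construct. The cassette must be moved by an LR Clonase reaction into a Gateway destination vector that supplies the promoter and other elements suited to the chosen host. Once expressed with guide RNAs targeting promoter regions, the fusion is used to activate endogenous genes, including several at once, as part of the depositors' "CRISPR-on" system.
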