Addgene plasmid #48219: pAC147-pCR8-dCas9VP64
Purpose: dCas9VP64 on Gateway donor vector pCR8/GW/TOPO. Note: This is not for expression. It has to be transferred to a gateway destination vector for expression
Depositing lab: Rudolf Jaenisch. Depositing organization: Whitehead Institute for Biomedical Research. Publication: Multiplexed activation of endogenous genes by CRISPR-on, an RNA-guided transcriptional activator system. Cheng AW, Wang H, Yang H, Shi L, Katz Y, Theunissen TW, Rangarajan S, Shivalila CS, Dadon DB, Jaenisch R. Cell Res. 2013 Aug 27. doi: 10.1038/cr.2013.122. PubMed 23979020.
Backbone
  Vector backbone: pCR8/GW/TOPO
  Backbone manufacturer: Invitrogen
  Backbone size w/o insert (bp): 2799
  Total vector size (bp): 7208
  Vector type: CRISPR ; Gateway Donor
Growth in bacteria
  Bacterial resistance: Spectinomycin, 50 μg/mL
  Growth temperature: 37°C
  Growth strain: DH5alpha
  Copy number: Unknown
Gene/Insert
  Gene/Insert name: dCas9(D10A;H840A) fusion with VP64 activation domain (alt name: dCas9VP64)
  Species: H. sapiens (human), Synthetic
  Insert size (bp): 4409
  Mutation: D10A;H840A
  Tag / fusion protein: HA Tag (N terminal on insert); VP64 (C terminal on insert)
  Cloning method: Restriction Enzyme; 5′ cloning site EcoRI (not destroyed); 3′ cloning site EcoRI (not destroyed)
  Sequencing primers: 5′ M13F; 3′ M13R
Terms and licenses: Academic/Nonprofit Terms; Industry Terms: Not Available to Industry
Depositor comments: For more information including protocols and updates, please go to http://www.crispr-on.org
How to cite: pAC147-pCR8-dCas9VP64 was a gift from Rudolf Jaenisch (Addgene plasmid # 48219 ; http://n2t.net/addgene:48219 ; RRID:Addgene_48219)
