>Addgene plasmid #48219 | pAC147-pCR8-dCas9VP64 | addgene partial sequence | sequence record 71066 | M13 Reverse
AGCTGGATGGCAAATAATGATTTTATTTTGACTGATAGTGACCTGTTCGTTGCAACAAATTGATGAGCAA
TTATTTTTTATAATGCCAACTTTGTACAAGAAAGCTGGGTCGAATTCTTAATTAATCAATCGATATATAA
CATATCGAGATCGAAATCGTCCAGAGCATCGGAGCCGAGCATGTCCAGATCAAAGTCATCCAATGCGTCG
CTTCCCAACATATCCAGGTCAAAGTCATCGAGGGCATCAGAACCCAGCATGTCGAGATCGAAATCGTCCA
GCGCGTCGGCGCGCCCGGATCCGGCCGGCCCGCTGGCCTCCACCTTTCTCTTCTTCTTGGGGCTGTCGCC
TCCCAGCTGAGACAGGTCGATCCGTGTCTCGTACAGGCCGGTGATGCTCTGGTGGATCAGGGTGGCGTCC
AGCACCTCTTTGGTGCTGGTGTACCTCTTCCGGTCGATGGTGGTGTCAAAGTACTTGAAGGCGGCAGGGG
CTCCCAGATTGGTCAGGGTAAACAGGTGGATGATATTCTCGGCCTGCTCTCTGATGGGCTTATCCCGGTG
CTTGTTGTAGGCGGACAGCACTTTGTCCAGATTAGCGTCGGCCAGGATCACTCTCTTGGAGAACTCGCTG
ATCTGCTCGATGATCTCGTCCAGGTAGTGCTTGTGCTGTTCCACAAACAGCTGTTTCTGCTCATTATCCT
CGGGGGAGCCCTTCAGCTTCTCATAGTGGCTGGCCAGGTACAGGAAGTTCACATATTTGGAGGGCAGGGC
CAGTTCGTTTCCCTTCTGCAGTTCGCCGGCA
