>Addgene plasmid #48219 | pAC147-pCR8-dCas9VP64 | addgene partial sequence | sequence record 71067 | dCas9-R2 5'-GGGTTTCCACCAGCTGTCTC
TTCGCTCAGGCCGCCTCTCTCGGCCTTGGTCAGATTGTCGAACTTTCTCTGGGTAATCAGCTTGGCGTTC
AGCAGCTGCCGCCAGTAGTTCTTCATCTTCTTCACGACCTCTTCGGAGGGCACGTTGTCGCTCTTGCCCC
GGTTCTTGTCGCTTCTGGTCAGCACCTTGTTGTCGATGGAGTCGTCCTTCAGAAAGCTCTGAGGCACGAT
GGCGTCCACATCGTAGTCGGACAGCCGGTTGATGTCCAGTTCCTGGTCCACGTACATATCCCGCCCATTC
TGCAGGTAGTACAGGTACAGCTTCTCGTTCTGCAGCTGGGTGTTTTCCACGGGGTGTTCTTTCAGGATCT
GGCTGCCCAGCTCTTTGATGCCCTCTTCGATCCGCTTCATTCTCTCGCGGCTGTTCTTCTGTCCCTTCTG
GGTGGTCTGGTTCTCTCTGGCCATTTCGATCACGATGTTCTCGGGCTTGTGCCGGCCCATCACTTTCACG
AGCTCGTCCACCACCTTCACTGTCTGCAGGATGCCCTTCTTAATGGCGGGGCTGCCGGCCAGATTGGCAA
TGTGCTCGTGCAGGCTATCGCCCTGGCCGGACACCTGGGCTTTCTGGATGTCCTCTTTAAAGGTCAGGCT
GTCGTCGTGGATCAGCTGCATGAAGTTTCTGTTGGCGAAGCCGTCGGACTTCAGGAAATCCAGGATTGTC
TTGCCGGACTGCTTGTCCCGGATGCCGTTGATCAGCTTCCGGCTCAGCCTGCCCCAGCCGGTGTATCTCC
GCCGCTTCAGCTGCTTCATCACTTTGTCGTCGAACAGGTGGGCATAGGTTTTCAGCCGTTCCTCGATCAT
CTCTCTGTCCTCAAACAGTGTCAGG
