>Addgene plasmid #48219 | pAC147-pCR8-dCas9VP64 | addgene partial sequence | sequence record 71068 | M13pUC-Fwd 5'-CCCAGTCACGACGTTGTAAAACG-3'
ATAATGATTTTATTTTGACTGATAGTGACCTGTTCGTTGCAACAAATTGATGAGCAATGCTTTTTTATAA
TGCCAACTTTGTACAAAAAAGCAGGCTCCGAATTCACCGGTGCCACCATGTACCCATACGATGTTCCAGA
TTACGCTTCGCCGAAGAAAAAGCGCAAGGTCGAAGCGTCCGACAAGAAGTACAGCATCGGCCTGGCCATC
GGCACCAACTCTGTGGGCTGGGCCGTGATCACCGACGAGTACAAGGTGCCCAGCAAGAAATTCAAGGTGC
TGGGCAACACCGACCGGCACAGCATCAAGAAGAACCTGATCGGAGCCCTGCTGTTCGACAGCGGCGAAAC
AGCCGAGGCCACCCGGCTGAAGAGAACCGCCAGAAGAAGATACACCAGACGGAAGAACCGGATCTGCTAT
CTGCAAGAGATCTTCAGCAACGAGATGGCCAAGGTGGACGACAGCTTCTTCCACAGACTGGAAGAGTCCT
TCCTGGTGGAAGAGGATAAGAAGCACGAGCGGCACCCCATCTTCGGCAACATCGTGGACGAGGTGGCCTA
CCACGAGAAGTACCCCACCATCTACCACCTGAGAAAGAAACTGGTGGACAGCACCGACAAGGCCGACCTG
CGGCTGATCTATCTGGCCCTGGCCCACATGATCAAGTTCCGGGGCCACTTCCTGATCGAGGGCGACCTGA
ACCCCGACAACAGCGACGTGGACAAGCTGTTCATCCAGCTGGTGCAGACCTACAACCAGCTGTTCGAGGA
AAACCCCATCAACGCCA
